>Addgene plasmid #111794 | pLU-CMV-Flag-hSesn2 D406A | addgene full sequence | sequence record 212712 | Addgene NGS Result
ATTCACCATTATCGTTTCAGACCCACCTCCCAACCCCGAGGGGACCCGACAGGCCCGAAGGAATAGAAGA
AGAAGGTGGAGAGAGAGACAGAGACAGATCCATTCGATTAGTGAACGGATCTCGACGGTATCGGTTAACT
TTTAAAAGAAAAGGGGGGATTGGGGGGTACAGTGCAGGGGAAAGAATAGTAGACATAATAGCAACAGACA
TACAAACTAAAGAATTACAAAAACAAATTACAAAATTCAAAATTTTATCGATAAGCTTGGGAGTTCCGCG
TTACATAACTTACGGTAAATGGCCCGCCTGGCTGACCGCCCAACGACCCCCGCCCATTGACGTCAATAAT
GACGTATGTTCCCATAGTAACGCCAATAGGGACTTTCCATTGACGTCAATGGGTGGAGTATTTACGGTAA
ACTGCCCACTTGGCAGTACATCAAGTGTATCATATGCCAAGTACGCCCCCTATTGACGTCAATGACGGTA
AATGGCCCGCCTGGCATTATGCCCAGTACATGACCTTATGGGACTTTCCTACTTGGCAGTACATCTACGT
ATTAGTCATCGCTATTACCATGGTGATGCGGTTTTGGCAGTACATCAATGGGCGTGGATAGCGGTTTGAC
TCACGGGGATTTCCAAGTCTCCACCCCATTGACGTCAATGGGAGTTTGTTTTGGCACCAAAATCAACGGG
ACTTTCCAAAATGTCGTAACAACTCCGCCCCATTGACGCAAATGGGCGGTAGGCGTGTACGGTGGGAGGT
CTATATAAGCAGAGCTCGTTTAGTGAACCGTCAGATCGCCTGGAGACGCCATCCACGCTGTTTTGACCTC
CATAGAAGACACCGACTCTAGCCACCATGGACTACAAAGACGATGACGACAAGTCTAGAATGATCGTGGC
GGACTCCGAGTGCCGCGCAGAGCTCAAGGACTACCTGCGGTTCGCCCCGGGCGGCGTCGGCGACTCGGGC
CCCGGAGAGGAGCAGAGGGAGAGCCGGGCTCGGCGAGGCCCTCGAGGGCCCAGCGCCTTCATCCCCGTGG
AGGAGGTCCTTCGGGAGGGGGCTGAGAGCCTCGAGCAGCACCTGGGGCTGGAGGCACTGATGTCCTCTGG
GCGAGTAGACAACCTGGCAGTGGTGATGGGCCTGCACCCTGACTACTTTACCAGCTTCTGGCGCCTGCAC
TACCTGCTGCTGCACACGGATGGTCCCTTGGCCAGCTCCTGGCGCCACTACATTGCCATCATGGCTGCCG
CCCGCCATCAGTGTTCTTACCTGGTAGGCTCCCACATGGCCGAGTTTCTGCAGACTGGTGGTGACCCTGA
GTGGCTGCTGGGCCTCCACCGGGCCCCCGAGAAGCTGCGCAAACTCAGCGAGATCAACAAGTTGCTGGCG
CATCGGCCATGGCTCATCACCAAGGAACACATCCAGGCCTTGCTGAAGACCGGCGAGCACACTTGGTCCC
TGGCCGAGCTCATTCAGGCTCTGGTCCTGCTCACCCACTGCCACTCGCTCTCCTCCTTCGTGTTTGGCTG
TGGCATCCTCCCTGAGGGGGATGCAGATGGCAGCCCTGCCCCCCAGGCACCTACACCCCCTAGTGAACAG
AGCAGCCCCCCAAGCAGGGACCCGTTGAACAACTCTGGGGGCTTTGAGTCTGCCCGCGACGTGGAGGCGC
TGATGGAGCGCATGCAGCAGCTGCAGGAGAGCCTGCTGCGGGATGAGGGGACGTCCCAGGAGGAGATGGA
GAGCCGCTTTGAGCTGGAGAAGTCAGAGAGCCTGCTGGTGACCCCCTCAGCTGACATCCTGGAGCCCTCT
CCACACCCAGACATGCTGTGCTTTGTGGAAGACCCTACTTTCGGATATGAGGACTTCACTCGGAGAGGGG
CTCAGGCACCCCCTACCTTCCGGGCCCAGGATTATACCTGGGAAGACCATGGCTACTCGCTGATCCAGCG
GCTTTACCCTGAGGGTGGGCAGCTGCTGGATGAGAAGTTCCAGGCAGCCTATAGCCTCACCTACAATACC
ATCGCCATGCACAGTGGTGTGGACACCTCCGTGCTCCGCAGGGCCATCTGGAACTATATCCACTGCGTCT
TTGGCATCAGATATGCTGACTATGATTATGGGGAGGTGAACCAGCTCCTGGAGCGGAACCTCAAGGTCTA
TATCAAGACAGTGGCCTGCTACCCAGAGAAGACCACCCGAAGAATGTACAACCTCTTCTGGAGGCACTTC
CGCCACTCAGAGAAGGTCCACGTGAACTTGCTGCTCCTGGAGGCGCGCATGCAAGCCGCTCTGCTGTACG
CCCTCCGTGCCATCACCCGCTACATGACCTGAGTCGACAATCAACCTCTGGATTACAAAATTTGTGAAAG
ATTGACTGGTATTCTTAACTATGTTGCTCCTTTTACGCTATGTGGATACGCTGCTTTAATGCCTTTGTAT
CATGCTATTGCTTCCCGTATGGCTTTCATTTTCTCCTCCTTGTATAAATCCTGGTTGCTGTCTCTTTATG
AGGAGTTGTGGCCCGTTGTCAGGCAACGTGGCGTGGTGTGCACTGTGTTTGCTGACGCAACCCCCACTGG
TTGGGGCATTGCCACCACCTGTCAGCTCCTTTCCGGGACTTTCGCTTTCCCCCTCCCTATTGCCACGGCG
GAACTCATCGCCGCCTGCCTTGCCCGCTGCTGGACAGGGGCTCGGCTGTTGGGCACTGACAATTCCGTGG
TGTTGTCGGGGAAGCTGACGTCCTTTCCATGGCTGCTCGCCTGTGTTGCCACCTGGATTCTGCGCGGGAC
GTCCTTCTGCTACGTCCCTTCGGCCCTCAATCCAGCGGACCTTCCTTCCCGCGGCCTGCTGCCGGCTCTG
CGGCCTCTTCCGCGTCTTCGCCTTCGCCCTCAGACGAGTCGGATCTCCCTTTGGGCCGCCTCCCCGCCTG
GAATTCGAGCTCGGTACCTTTAAGACCAATGACTTACAAGGCAGCTGTAGATCTTAGCCACTTTTTAAAA
GAAAAGGGGGGACTGGAAGGGCTAATTCACTCCCAACGAAGACAAGATCTGCTTTTTGCTTGTACTGGGT
CTCTCTGGTTAGACCAGATCTGAGCCTGGGAGCTCTCTGGCTAACTAGGGAACCCACTGCTTAAGCCTCA
ATAAAGCTTGCCTTGAGTGCTTCAAGTAGTGTGTGCCCGTCTGTTGTGTGACTCTGGTAACTAGAGATCC
CTCAGACCCTTTTAGTCAGTGTGGAAAATCTCTAGCAGTAGTAGTTCATGTCATCTTATTATTCAGTATT
TATAACTTGCAAAGAAATGAATATCAGAGAGTGAGAGGAACTTGTTTATTGCAGCTTATAATGGTTACAA
ATAAAGCAATAGCATCACAAATTTCACAAATAAAGCATTTTTTTCACTGCATTCTAGTTGTGGTTTGTCC
AAACTCATCAATGTATCTTATCATGTCTGGCTCTAGCTATCCCGCCCCTAACTCCGCCCATCCCGCCCCT
AACTCCGCCCAGTTCCGCCCATTCTCCGCCCCATGGCTGACTAATTTTTTTTATTTATGCAGAGGCCGAG
GCCGCCTCGGCCTCTGAGCTATTCCAGAAGTAGTGAGGAGGCTTTTTTGGAGGCCTAGGCTTTTGCGGGC
CCAAATTCGTAATCATGTCATAGCTGTTTCCTGTGTGAAATTGTTATCCGCTCACAATTCCACACAACAT
ACGAGCCGGAAGCATAAAGTGTAAAGCCTGGGGTGCCTAATGAGTGAGCTAACTCACATTAATTGCGTTG
CGCTCACTGCCCGCTTTCCAGTCGGGAAACCTGTCGTGCCAGCTGCATTAATGAATCGGCCAACGCGCGG
GGAGAGGCGGTTTGCGTATTGGGCGCTCTTCCGCTTCCTCGCTCACTGACTCGCTGCGCTCGGTCGTTCG
GCTGCGGCGAGCGGTATCAGCTCACTCAAAGGCGGTAATACGGTTATCCACAGAATCAGGGGATAACGCA
GGAAAGAACATGTGAGCAAAAGGCCAGCAAAAGGCCAGGAACCGTAAAAAGGCCGCGTTGCTGGCGTTTT
TCCATAGGCTCCGCCCCCCTGACGAGCATCACAAAAATCGACGCTCAAGTCAGAGGTGGCGAAACCCGAC
AGGACTATAAAGATACCAGGCGTTTCCCCCTGGAAGCTCCCTCGTGCGCTCTCCTGTTCCGACCCTGCCG
CTTACCGGATACCTGTCCGCCTTTCTCCCTTCGGGAAGCGTGGCGCTTTCTCATAGCTCACGCTGTAGGT
ATCTCAGTTCGGTGTAGGTCGTTCGCTCCAAGCTGGGCTGTGTGCACGAACCCCCCGTTCAGCCCGACCG
CTGCGCCTTATCCGGTAACTATCGTCTTGAGTCCAACCCGGTAAGACACGACTTATCGCCACTGGCAGCA
GCCACTGGTAACAGGATTAGCAGAGCGAGGTATGTAGGCGGTGCTACAGAGTTCTTGAAGTGGTGGCCTA
ACTACGGCTACACTAGAAGAACAGTATTTGGTATCTGCGCTCTGCTGAAGCCAGTTACCTTCGGAAAAAG
AGTTGGTAGCTCTTGATCCGGCAAACAAACCACCGCTGGTAGCGGTGGTTTTTTTGTTTGCAAGCAGCAG
ATTACGCGCAGAAAAAAAGGATCTCAAGAAGATCCTTTGATCTTTTCTACGGGGTCTGACGCTCAGTGGA
ACGAAAACTCACGTTAAGGGATTTTGGTCATGAGATTATCAAAAAGGATCTTCACCTAGATCCTTTTAAA
TTAAAAATGAAGTTTTAAATCAATCTAAAGTATATATGAGTAAACTTGGTCTGACAGTTACCAATGCTTA
ATCAGTGAGGCACCTATCTCAGCGATCTGTCTATTTCGTTCATCCATAGTTGCCTGACTCCCCGTCGTGT
AGATAACTACGATACGGGAGGGCTTACCATCTGGCCCCAGTGCTGCAATGATACCGCGAGACCCACGCTC
ACCGGCTCCAGATTTATCAGCAATAAACCAGCCAGCCGGAAGGGCCGAGCGCAGAAGTGGTCCTGCAACT
TTATCCGCCTCCATCCAGTCTATTAATTGTTGCCGGGAAGCTAGAGTAAGTAGTTCGCCAGTTAATAGTT
TGCGCAACGTTGTTGCCATTGCTACAGGCATCGTGGTGTCACGCTCGTCGTTTGGTATGGCTTCATTCAG
CTCCGGTTCCCAACGATCAAGGCGAGTTACATGATCCCCCATGTTGTGCAAAAAAGCGGTTAGCTCCTTC
GGTCCTCCGATCGTTGTCAGAAGTAAGTTGGCCGCAGTGTTATCACTCATGGTTATGGCAGCACTGCATA
ATTCTCTTACTGTCATGCCATCCGTAAGATGCTTTTCTGTGACTGGTGAGTACTCAACCAAGTCATTCTG
AGAATAGTGTATGCGGCGACCGAGTTGCTCTTGCCCGGCGTCAATACGGGATAATACCGCGCCACATAGC
AGAACTTTAAAAGTGCTCATCATTGGAAAACGTTCTTCGGGGCGAAAACTCTCAAGGATCTTACCGCTGT
TGAGATCCAGTTCGATGTAACCCACTCGTGCACCCAACTGATCTTCAGCATCTTTTACTTTCACCAGCGT
TTCTGGGTGAGCAAAAACAGGAAGGCAAAATGCCGCAAAAAAGGGAATAAGGGCGACACGGAAATGTTGA
ATACTCATACTCTTCCTTTTTCAATATTATTGAAGCATTTATCAGGGTTATTGTCTCATGAGCGGATACA
TATTTGAATGTATTTAGAAAAATAAACAAATAGGGGTTCCGCGCACATTTCCCCGAAAAGTGCCACCTGA
CGTCTAAGAAACCATTATTATCATGACATTAACCTATAAAAATAGGCGTATCACGAGGCCCTTTCGTCTC
GCGCGTTTCGGTGATGACGGTGAAAACCTCTGACACATGCAGCTCCCGGAGACGGTCACAGCTTGTCTGT
AAGCGGATGCCGGGAGCAGACAAGCCCGTCAGGGCGCGTCAGCGGGTGTTGGCGGGTGTCGGGGCTGGCT
TAACTATGCGGCATCAGAGCAGATTGTACTGAGAGTGCACCATATGCGGTGTGAAATACCGCACAGATGC
GTAAGGAGAAAATACCGCATCAGGCGCCATTCGCCATTCAGGCTGCGCAACTGTTGGGAAGGGCGATCGG
TGCGGGCCTCTTCGCTATTACGCCAGCTGGCGAAAGGGGGATGTGCTGCAAGGCGATTAAGTTGGGTAAC
GCCAGGGTTTTCCCAGTCACGACGTTGTAAAACGACGGCCAGTGCCAAGCTGACGCGTGTAGTCTTATGC
AATACTCTTGTAGTCTTGCAACATGGTAACGATGAGTTAGCAACATGCCTTACAAGGAGAGAAAAAGCAC
CGTGCATGCCGATTGGTGGAAGTAAGGTGGTACGATCGTGCCTTATTAGGAAGGCAACAGACGGGTCTGA
CATGGATTGGACGAACCACTGAATTGCCGCATTGCAGAGATATTGTATTTAAGTGCCTAGCTCGATACAT
AAACGGGTCTCTCTGGTTAGACCAGATCTGAGCCTGGGAGCTCTCTGGCTAACTAGGGAACCCACTGCTT
AAGCCTCAATAAAGCTTGCCTTGAGTGCTTCAAGTAGTGTGTGCCCGTCTGTTGTGTGACTCTGGTAACT
AGAGATCCCTCAGACCCTTTTAGTCAGTGTGGAAAATCTCTAGCAGTGGCGCCCGAACAGGGACTTGAAA
GCGAAAGGGAAACCAGAGGAGCTCTCTCGACGCAGGACTCGGCTTGCTGAAGCGCGCACGGCAAGAGGCG
AGGGGCGGCGACTGGTGAGTACGCCAAAAATTTTGACTAGCGGAGGCTAGAAGGAGAGAGATGGGTGCGA
GAGCGTCAGTATTAAGCGGGGGAGAATTAGATCGCGATGGGAAAAAATTCGGTTAAGGCCAGGGGGAAAG
AAAAAATATAAATTAAAACATATAGTATGGGCAAGCAGGGAGCTAGAACGATTCGCAGTTAATCCTGGCC
TGTTAGAAACATCAGAAGGCTGTAGACAAATACTGGGACAGCTACAACCATCCCTTCAGACAGGATCAGA
AGAACTTAGATCATTATATAATACAGTAGCAACCCTCTATTGTGTGCATCAAAGGATAGAGATAAAAGAC
ACCAAGGAAGCTTTAGACAAGATAGAGGAAGAGCAAAACAAAAGTAAGACCACCGCACAGCAAGCGGCCG
CTGATCTTCAGACCTGGAGGAGGAGATATGAGGGACAATTGGAGAAGTGAATTATATAAATATAAAGTAG
TAAAAATTGAACCATTAGGAGTAGCACCCACCAAGGCAAAGAGAAGAGTGGTGCAGAGAGAAAAAAGAGC
AGTGGGAATAGGAGCTTTGTTCCTTGGGTTCTTGGGAGCAGCAGGAAGCACTATGGGCGCAGCGTCAATG
ACGCTGACGGTACAGGCCAGACAATTATTGTCTGGTATAGTGCAGCAGCAGAACAATTTGCTGAGGGCTA
TTGAGGCGCAACAGCATCTGTTGCAACTCACAGTCTGGGGCATCAAGCAGCTCCAGGCAAGAATCCTGGC
TGTGGAAAGATACCTAAAGGATCAACAGCTCCTGGGGATTTGGGGTTGCTCTGGAAAACTCATTTGCACC
ACTGCTGTGCCTTGGAATGCTAGTTGGAGTAATAAATCTCTGGAACAGATTTGGAATCACACGACCTGGA
TGGAGTGGGACAGAGAAATTAACAATTACACAAGCTTAATACACTCCTTAATTGAAGAATCGCAAAACCA
GCAAGAAAAGAATGAACAAGAATTATTGGAATTAGATAAATGGGCAAGTTTGTGGAATTGGTTTAACATA
ACAAATTGGCTGTGGTATATAAAATTATTCATAATGATAGTAGGAGGCTTGGTAGGTTTAAGAATAGTTT
TTGCTGTACTTTCTATAGTGAATAGAGTTAGGCAGGGAT
Features (pLannotate 1.2.2; 26 found; start..end, strand, type, name):
     21..121     +  CDS            Rev (fragment): human immunodeficiency virus 1 (HIV-1) Rev protein; rev; enhances nuclear export of unspliced and incompletely spliced viral mRNAs
    140..256     +  misc_feature   cPPT/CTS: central polypurine tract and central termination sequence of HIV-1
    279..582     +  enhancer       CMV enhancer: human cytomegalovirus immediate early enhancer
    583..786     +  promoter       CMV promoter: human cytomegalovirus (CMV) immediate early promoter
    869..889     +  CDS            3xFLAG (fragment): three tandem FLAG® epitope tags
    900..2339    +  CDS            SESN2: SESN2_HUMAN - Also known as Hi95 From Homo sapiens (Human).
   2349..2937    +  misc_feature   WPRE: woodchuck hepatitis virus posttranscriptional regulatory element
   2954..3022    +  CDS            nef (fragment): NEF_HV1Z2 - Experimental evidence at protein level: Swiss-Prot protein existence level 1. Extracellular Nef protein targets CD4(+) T-lymphocytes for apoptosis by interacting with CXCR4 surface receptors. From Human immunodeficiency virus type 1 group M subtype D (isolate Z2/CDC-Z34) (HIV-1).
   3024..3257    +  LTR            3' LTR (ΔU3): self-inactivating 3' long terminal repeat (LTR) from HIV-1
   3329..3450    +  polyA_signal   SV40 poly(A) signal: SV40 polyadenylation signal
   3490..3625    +  rep_origin     SV40 ori: SV40 origin of replication
   3681..3697    -  protein_bind   lac operator: The lac repressor binds to the lac operator to inhibit transcription in E. coli. This inhibition can be relieved by adding lactose or isopropyl-β-D-thiogalactopyranoside (IPTG). lac repressor encoded by lacI
   3705..3735    -  promoter       lac promoter: promoter for the E. coli lac operon
   3750..3771    -  protein_bind   CAP binding site: CAP binding activates transcription in the presence of cAMP. E. coli catabolite activator protein
   3784..3876    -  CDS            lacI (fragment): lac repressor; lacI; The lac repressor binds to the lac operator to inhibit transcription in E. coli. This inhibition can be relieved by adding lactose or isopropyl-β-D-thiogalactopyranoside (IPTG).
   4059..4647    -  rep_origin     ori: high-copy-number ColE1/pMB1/pBR322/pUC origin of replication
   4818..5678    -  CDS            AmpR: β-lactamase; bla; confers resistance to ampicillin, carbenicillin, and related antibiotics
   5679..5783    -  promoter       AmpR promoter: bla
   5878..5913    +  CDS            rop (fragment): Rop protein, which maintains plasmids at low copy number; rop
   6015..6114    +  misc_feature   bom (fragment): basis of mobility region from pBR322
   6120..6274    -  CDS            lacZα (fragment): LacZα fragment of β-galactosidase; lacZ fragment
   6288..6514    +  promoter       RSV promoter: Rous sarcoma virus enhancer/promoter
   6515..6695    +  LTR            5' LTR (truncated): truncated 5' long terminal repeat (LTR) from HIV-1
   6742..6867    +  misc_feature   HIV-1 Ψ: packaging signal of human immunodeficiency virus type 1
   6851..7214    +  CDS            HIV-1 gag (fragment): gag protein from human immunodeficiency virus 1; gag
   7360..7593    +  misc_feature   RRE: The Rev response element (RRE) of HIV-1 allows for Rev-dependent mRNA export from the nucleus to the cytoplasm.
