[The description below was written by a language model from this plasmid's Addgene catalogue record and pLannotate feature annotations shown in this document.]
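Description:
pLU-CMV-Flag-hSesn2 D406A is a third-generation, self-inactivating lentiviral transfer plasmid of about 7.9 kb, built on the pLU-CMV backbone. It can be used either for direct expression in transfected mammalian cells or for producing lentivirus. It is maintained in E. coli through a high-copy ColE1/pUC-type origin and selected with ampicillin via the β-lactamase gene. Scattered lac, rop, bom and lacZα fragments are leftovers of earlier cloning vectors. No mammalian selection marker or fluorescent reporter appears in the annotation.

The viral genome is transcribed from an RSV enhancer/promoter fused to a truncated HIV-1 5' LTR, which makes genomic RNA production Tat-independent, as is characteristic of third-generation systems. This is followed by the Ψ packaging signal with a partial gag sequence, the Rev response element for Rev-dependent nuclear export, and the cPPT/CTS, which aids nuclear import of the reverse-transcribed genome. The internal expression cassette uses the CMV immediate-early enhancer and promoter to drive human Sestrin2 (SESN2) with an N-terminal Flag epitope. The annotation detects the tag only as a short fragment matching 3xFLAG, consistent with a single Flag tag. The coding sequence carries the D406A point substitution. A WPRE downstream of the insert enhances transcript stability and expression, and the ΔU3 3' LTR inactivates the LTR promoter after integration. An SV40 polyadenylation signal and an SV40 origin lie just outside the viral cassette.

The construct is intended for transient or stable, virus-mediated expression of this Sestrin2 point mutant. The associated publication title concerns separate Sestrin2 domains that control ROS and mTOR signalling, but the record does not state the specific functional effect of D406A.
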