Addgene plasmid #111794: pLU-CMV-Flag-hSesn2 D406A
Purpose: Mammalian expression or 3rd generation lentivirus generation of hSesn2
Depositing lab: Jun Hee Lee. Depositing organization: University of Michigan. Publication: Janus-faced Sestrin2 controls ROS and mTOR signalling through two separate functional domains. Kim H, An S, Ro SH, Teixeira F, Park GJ, Kim C, Cho CS, Kim JS, Jakob U, Lee JH, Cho US. Nat Commun. 2015 Nov 27;6:10025. doi: 10.1038/ncomms10025. PubMed 26612684.
Backbone
  Vector backbone: pLU-CMV
  Vector type: Mammalian Expression, Lentiviral
Growth in bacteria
  Bacterial resistance: Ampicillin, 100 μg/mL
  Growth temperature: 37°C
  Growth strain: NEB Stable
  Copy number: Unknown
Gene/Insert
  Gene/Insert name: hSesn2
  Species: H. sapiens (human)
  Mutation: D406A
  Entrez Gene: SESN2 (a.k.a. HI95, SES2, SEST2)
  Tag / fusion protein: Flag (N terminal on insert)
  Cloning method: Restriction Enzyme; 5′ cloning site unknown (unknown if destroyed); 3′ cloning site unknown (unknown if destroyed)
  Sequencing primers: 5′ CMV-F
Terms and licenses: Academic/Nonprofit Terms; Industry Terms: Not Available to Industry
How to cite: pLU-CMV-Flag-hSesn2 D406A was a gift from Jun Hee Lee (Addgene plasmid # 111794 ; http://n2t.net/addgene:111794 ; RRID:Addgene_111794)
