>Addgene plasmid #111794 | pLU-CMV-Flag-hSesn2 D406A | depositor partial sequence | sequence record 210020 | CMV
GNNNTAGNGACTCGTTTAGTGACCGTCAAGATCGCCTGGAGACGCCATCCACGCTGTTTTGACCTCCATA
GAAGACACCGACTCTAGCCACCATGGACTACAAAGACGATGACGACAAGTCTAGAATGATCGTGGCGGAC
TCCGAGTGCCGCGCAGAGCTCAAGGACTACCTGCGGTTCGCCCCGGGCGGCGTCGGCGACTCGGGCCCCG
GAGAGGAGCAGAGGGAGAGCCGGGCTCGGCGAGGCCCTCGAGGGCCCAGCGCCTTCATCCCCGTGGAGGA
GGTCCTTCGGGAGGGGGCTGAGAGCCTCGAGCAGCACCTGGGGCTGGAGGCACTGATGTCCTCTGGGCGA
GTAGACAACCTGGCAGTGGTGATGGGCCTGCACCCTGACTACTTTACCAGCTTCTGGCGCCTGCACTACC
TGCTGCTGCACACGGATGGTCCCTTGGCCAGCTCCTGGCGCCACTACATTGCCATCATGGCTGCCGCCCG
CCATCAGTGTTCTTACCTGGTAGGCTCCCACATGGCCGAGTTTCTGCAGACTGGTGGTGACCCTGAGTGG
CTGCTGGGCCTCCACCGGGCCCCCGAGAAGCTGCGCAAACTCAGCGAGATCAACAAGTTGCTGGCGCATC
GGCCATGGCTCATCACCAAGGAACACATCCAGGCCTTGCTGAAGACCGGCGAGCACACTTGGTCCCTGGC
CGAGCTCATTCAGGCTCTGGTCCTGCTCACCCACTGCCACTCGCTCTCCTCCTTCGTGTTTGGCTGTGGC
ATCCTCCCTGAGGGGGATGCAGATGGCAGCCCTGCCCCCCAGGCACCTACACCCCCTAGTGAACAGAGCA
GCCCCCCAAGCAGGGACCCGTTGAACAACTCTGGGGGCTTTGAGTCTGCCCGCGACGTGGAAGCGCTGAT
GGAGCGCATGCAGCAGCTGCA
