>Addgene plasmid #111794 | pLU-CMV-Flag-hSesn2 D406A | depositor partial sequence | sequence record 210021 | 3' hSesn2
NNCNGGGAGGCGTAAGCAGAGCGGCTTGCATGCGCGCCTCCAGGAGCAGCAAGTTCACGTGGACCTTCTC
TGAGTGGCGGAAGTGCCTCCAGAAGAGGTTGTACATTCTTCGGGTGGTCTTCTCTGGGTAGCAGGCCACT
GTCTTGATATAGACCTTGAGGTTCCGCTCCAGGAGCTGGTTCACCTCCCCATAATCATAGTCAGCATATC
TGATGCCAAAGACGCAGTGGATATAGTTCCAGATGGCCCTGCGGAGCACGGAGGTGTCCACACCACTGTG
CATGGCGATGGTATTGTAGGTGAGGCTATAGGCTGCCTGGAACTTCTCATCCAGCAGCTGCCCACCCTCA
GGGTAAAGCCGCTGGATCAGCGAGTAGCCATGGTCTTCCCAGGTATAATCCTGGGCCCGGAAGGTAGGGG
GTGCCTGAGCCCCTCTCCGAGTGAAGTCCTCATATCCGAAAGTAGGGTCTTCCACAAAGCACAGCATGTC
TGGGTGTGGAGAGGGCTCCAGGATGTCAGCTGAGGGGGTCACCAGCAGGCTCTCTGACTTCTCCAGCTCA
AAGCGGCTCTCCATCTCCTCCTGGGACGTCCCCTCATCCCGCAGCAGGCTCTCCTGCAGCTGCTGCATGC
GCTCCATCAGCGCCTCCACGTCGCGGGCAGACTCAAAGCCCCCAGAGTTGTTCAACGGGTCCCTGCTTGG
GGGGCTGCTCTGTTCACTAGGGGGTGTAGGTGCCTGGGGGGCAGGGCTGCCATCTGCATCCCCCTCAGGG
AGGATGCCACAGCCAAACACGAAGGAGGAGAGCGAGTGGCAGTGGGTGAGCAGGACCAGAGCCTGAATGA
GCTCGGCCAGGGACCAAGTGTGCTCGCCGGTCTTCAGCAAGGCCTGGATGTGTTCCTTGGTGATGAGCCA
TGGCCGATGCGCCAGCAACTN
